>Addgene plasmid #82994 | pDONR223_TRAP1_WT_V5 | addgene full sequence | sequence record 162927 | Addgene NGS result
GTCCTCGGCGGTCTGCGTGCTGAACAGTCGTCCTGCCTGCAAGCTCCAGGCTGGGTTTCGCCTGGGGCCC
AACTGGGCTGTGGTCCTCCGAGGACACAGAATTGGTTTTCCTCCCGGCACGGCCGCCAGCGCCGGCGCCC
GCAGCAAAGGCCGCAGGCGGCGGCCCCACAGCAGCAGCGCCCGCAGCTCGCGCGCCATGCCAACTTTTTT
GTACAAAGTTGGCATTATAAAAAAGCATTGCTCATCAATTTGTTGCAACGAACAGGTCACTATCAGTCAA
AATAAAATCATTATTTGGGGCCCGAGCTTAAGACTGGCCGTCGTTTTACAACGTCGTGACTGGGAAAACA
TCCATGCTAGCGTTAACGCGAGAGTAGGGAACTGCCAGGCATCAAATAAAACGAAAGGCTCAGTCGGAAG
ACTGGGCCTTTCGTTTTATCTGTTGTTTGTCGGTGAACGCTCTCCTGAGTAGGACAAATCCGCCGGGAGC
GGATTTGAACGTTGTGAAGCAACGGCCCGGAGGGTGGCGGGCAGGACGCCCGCCATAAACTGCCAGGCAT
CAAACTAAGCAGAAGGCCATCCTGACGGATGGCCTTTTTGCGTTTCTACAAACTCTTCCTGGCTAGCGGT
ACGCGTATTAATTGCGTTGCGCTCACTGCCCGCTTTCCAGTCGGGAAACCTGTCGTGCCAGCTGCATTAA
TGAATCGGCCAACGCGCGGGGAGAGGCGGTTTGCGTATTGGGCGCTCTTCCGCTTCCTCGCTCACTGACT
CGCTGCGCTCGGTCGTTCGGCTGCGGCGAGCGGTATCAGCTCACTCAAAGGCGGTAATACGGTTATCCAC
AGAATCAGGGGATAACGCAGGAAAGAACATGTGAGCAAAAGGCCAGCAAAAGGCCAGGAACCGTAAAAAG
GCCGCGTTGCTGGCGTTTTTCCATAGGCTCCGCCCCCCTGACGAGCATCACAAAAATCGACGCTCAAGTC
AGAGGTGGCGAAACCCGACAGGACTATAAAGATACCAGGCGTTTCCCCCTGGAAGCTCCCTCGTGCGCTC
TCCTGTTCCGACCCTGCCGCTTACCGGATACCTGTCCGCCTTTCTCCCTTCGGGAAGCGTGGCGCTTTCT
CATAGCTCACGCTGTAGGTATCTCAGTTCGGTGTAGGTCGTTCGCTCCAAGCTGGGCTGTGTGCACGAAC
CCCCCGTTCAGCCCGACCGCTGCGCCTTATCCGGTAACTATCGTCTTGAGTCCAACCCGGTAAGACACGA
CTTATCGCCACTGGCAGCAGCCACTGGTAACAGGATTAGCAGAGCGAGGTATGTAGGCGGTGCTACAGAG
TTCTTGAAGTGGTGGCCTAACTACGGCTACACTAGAAGAACAGTATTTGGTATCTGCGCTCTGCTGAAGC
CAGTTACCTTCGGAAAAAGAGTTGGTAGCTCTTGATCCGGCAAACAAACCACCGCTGGTAGCGGTGGTTT
TTTTGTTTGCAAGCAGCAGATTACGCGCAGAAAAAAAGGATCTCAAGAAGATCCTTTGATCTTTTCTACG
GGGTCTGACGCTCAGTGGAACGACGCGTAACTCACGTTAAGGGATTTTGGTCATGGGTGGCTCGAGGGTT
ATTTGCCGACTACCTTGGTGATCTCGCCTTTCACGTAGTGGACAAATTCTTCCAACTGATCTGCGCGCGA
GGCCAAGCGATCTTCTTCTTGTCCAAGATAAGCCTGTCTAGCTTCAAGTATGACGGGCTGATACTGGGCC
GGCAGGCGCTCCATTGCCCAGTCGGCAGCGACATCCTTCGGCGCGATTTTGCCGGTTACTGCGCTGTACC
AAATGCGGGACAACGTAAGCACTACATTTCGCTCATCGCCAGCCCAGTCGGGCGGCGAGTTCCATAGCGT
TAAGGTTTCATTTAGCGCCTCAAATAGATCCTGTTCAGGAACCGGATCAAAGAGTTCCTCCGCCGCTGGA
CCTACCAAGGCAACGCTATGTTCTCTTGCTTTTGTCAGCAAGATAGCCAGATCAATGTCGATCGTGGCTG
GCTCGAAGATACCTGCAAGAATGTCATTGCGCTGCCATTCTCCAAATTGCAGTTCGCGCTTAGCTGGATA
ACGCCACGGAATGATGTCGTCGTGCACAACAATGGTGACTTCTACAGCGCGGAGAATCTCGCTCTCTCCA
GGGGAAGCCGAAGTTTCCAAAAGGTCGTTGATCAAAGCTCGCCGCGTTGTTTCATCAAGCCTTACGGTCA
CCGTAACCAGCAAATCAATATCACTGTGTGGCTTCAGGCCGCCATCCACTGCGGAGCCGTACAAATGTAC
GGCCAGCAACGTCGGTTCGAGATGGCGCTCGATGACGCCAACTACCTCTGATAGTTGAGTCGATACTTCG
GCGATCACCGCTTCCCTCATAATGTTTAACTTTGTTTTAGGGCGACTGCCCTGCTGCGTAACATCGTTGC
TGCTCCATAACATCAAACATCGACCCACGGCGTAACGCGCTTGCTGCTTGGATGCCCGAGGCATAGACTG
TACCCCAAAAAAACAGTCATAACAAGCCATGAAAACCGCCACTGCGCCGTTACCACCGCTGCGTTCGGTC
AAGGTTCTGGACCAGTTGCGTGAGCGCATACGCTACTTGCATTACAGCTTACGAACCGAACAGGCTTATG
TCCACTGGGTTCGTGCCTTCATCCGTTTCCACGGTGTGCGTCACCCGGCAACCTTGGGTAGCAGCGAAGT
CGAGGCATTTCTGTCCTGGCTGGTCTAGAGGAGGCATGATGATATATTTTTATCTTGTGCAATGTAACAT
CAGAGATTTTGAGACACGGGCCAGAGCTGCCAGGAAACAGCTATGACCATGTAATACGACTCACTATAGG
GGATATCAGCTGGATGGCAAATAATGATTTTATTTTGACTGATAGTGACCTGTTCGTTGCAACAAATTGA
TAAGCAATGCTTTCTTATAATGCCAACTTTGTACAAGAAAGTTGGGCAGTGTCGCTCCAGGGCCTTGACA
AGCAGCTCATTCAAGCGGCCCACCATGGCCCTAGGGTCGTCAACAAGTCCAGCAGCAATCATGGCGTTCT
CGTATATCTGATCCACCAGCAGCTGAGCCAGGCCAGGCTCGCTTGCGCGCAGCTGATTCAGCTTCTTGAT
GAGCGCGTGCCTGGGGTTGATCTCCAGCGTGGGCTGCAGGAGCTGTGCGCGCTCCTCCTGGGTCTTGGCC
AGCTGCTGCATGCGCAGGAAGTGGCGGGCAGCCCCCATCTCCAGCACGGTGACCATGGCAGGGTGGGTGT
CCAGTCGGAGGGTCACCTTCACGTTGGTGACACGCGACCCCAGCACATTTCTCATCCAGGCCATGAGCTC
CTCCGTCTCCTTCTCTGATAGGCACTCGGCGGCTGGGGACCTGTCCTCAAACTTCTCCTCCTTGTAGTGA
TCCACGACTATGTCCGTCTCCACAGAGATCAGCTTCTTCTTGTCAAACTCACGAAGGTGCAGCAGGGTGA
GCTCATCAAACTGCTCAAAGCAGAAGAGAACCTCTGTGTCTTTCTTCTTCATGGCCTCATAGTAGGGTGA
GTGCTCTGCCAGGTGACGGTTGGGGGCGCACAGGTAGTAGATGTTGCGGGTGCCGGCCCGCATGCGGCTG
GCGTATTCTGAGAGGCTGGTTAGCTGCCCGGAGGGCAGCGCCGAGGACTCGTAGCGCAGCAGCTTTGCTA
TGTCCTCCTTGACCTCCTGCTCGGTGGCGGTCACAATGCCCTCCCGCATGAACAGGCCGTAATCTTCAAA
AAACTTTGCATACTTCTCAGCATCTTTTTTACTCTGGTCAATGAAGAATTTGATCAGCCTCTGCTGTAAA
ACGTCCCGGAGTTTCCTGATGAGTGCGCTCTCCTGCAGCAGCTCCCGGCTGAGGTTCAGGGGAATGTCCT
CACTGTCCACCACACCTCGGATGAAGCGCAGCCACTTGGGCAGGATGTCCGTGGCCTTGGTCTGGATGAG
GACTTTGCGGCTGTACAGTGCAACGCTGGAGCCCAGCTCCCGGCTCACATCAAACATGGACGGTTTCATG
TCGGGCACGTAGAAGATGCTGCGGATGTTGAGCGGTGCGTCCGTCTTATAGTGCAGGGTGTAGCGGGGCT
TGTCGTGAGCCTGCGCGACGTAGCGGTAGAACTCCTCATGTTGCCACTCACGGACATCCTTGGGGTCCAT
CATCCAGATGGCCTGCAAGGTGTTCATCCGCCTTCCATTCAAGTACAAGGGGAAGCTGACGAAGTTGCTG
TACTTCGTTACCACATCTCGCACCCGGGCCTCGCTGGAAAACTCCTTGCAGTCGGATTTCAGGTGGATGA
TGATTTTTGTCCCGGTTCTAACTCCCGAAGCTTCGGCGATTTCAAACACTCCAGAACCATCTGAAAGCCA
CTGGTAACCCAGGCTCCCCGGGGCTGCCGAGCGGGAATAGACCTCCACTCTGTCAGCCACCATGAAAGCT
GAGTAGAAACCCACTCCAAACTGGCCGATGATCTTGCTGCTGGCCTCAGCCTGGTTCTGCAGAGCATCCA
GGAAGGCCTTTGACCCCGATCTGGCAATCGTCCCCAGGTTGGACACCAGCTCTTCCTGTGTCATCCCGAT
ACCAGTATCCTGGATGGTGATGGTGCCTTTCTCGGCATTGGTCTGCAAGTGAATCTCCATTTCTGGCAGT
GCTTGGCCGTCAGACACCAGTTTGTGACGCAGTTTTTCCAAGGCATCGCTGGCATTGGAGATCAGCTCCC
GTATAAACACCTCTTTTTCTGAGTACAGGGACCGGGCAACAATGTCCAAAAGCTTCTTTGTCTCGGCCTG
GAACTCATGTTTGGAAGTGGAACCCTGCACGCTCTCTGTGCTGCTGATAATCGAGTGCAGGGGTTCCTCC
TT
Features (pLannotate 1.2.2; 12 found; start..end, strand, type, name):
    201..296     -  protein_bind   attL3: mutant version of attL; recombination site for the Gateway® LR reaction LR Clonase™
    313..349     +  CDS            lacZα (fragment): LacZα fragment of β-galactosidase; lacZ fragment
    396..439     -  terminator     rrnB T1 terminator: Escherichia coli rrnB; transcription terminator T1 from the E. coli rrnB gene
    571..598     +  terminator     rrnB T2 terminator: transcription terminator T2 from the E. coli rrnB gene
    653..745     -  CDS            lacI (fragment): lac repressor; lacI; The lac repressor binds to the lac operator to inhibit transcription in E. coli. This inhibition can be relieved by adding lactose or isopropyl-β-D-thiogalactopyranoside (IPTG).
    928..1516    -  rep_origin     ori: high-copy-number ColE1/pMB1/pBR322/pUC origin of replication
   1609..2400    -  CDS            SmR: aminoglycoside adenylyltransferase (Murphy, 1985); aadA; confers resistance to spectinomycin and streptomycin
   2407..2463    -  CDS            GmR (fragment): gentamycin acetyltransferase; aacC1; confers resistance to gentamycin
   2639..2662    -  promoter       Pc promoter (fragment): intI1 (promoter lies within the coding sequence); class 1 integron promoter
   2852..2870    +  promoter       T7 promoter: promoter for bacteriophage T7 RNA polymerase
   2888..2986    +  protein_bind   attL2: mutant version of attL; recombination site for the Gateway® LR reaction LR Clonase™
   2989..198     -  CDS            TRAP1 (across the origin): TRAP1_HUMAN - Also known as HSP75. Experimental evidence at protein level: Swiss-Prot protein existence level 1. Chaperone that expresses an ATPase activity. Involved in maintaining mitochondrial function and polarization, downstream of PINK1 and mitochondrial complex I. Is a negative regulator of mitochondrial respiration able to modulate the balance between oxidative phosphorylation and aerobic glycolysis. The impact of TRAP1 on mitochondrial respiration is probably mediated by modulation of mitochondrial SRC and inhibition of SDHA. From Homo sapiens (Human).
