[The description below was written by a language model from this plasmid's Addgene catalogue record and pLannotate feature annotations shown in this document.]
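Description:
pDONR223_TRAP1_WT_V5 is a Gateway entry clone built on the Invitrogen pDONR223 backbone and carrying the wild-type human TRAP1 open reading frame (reference transcript NM_016292; also known as HSP75 or HSP90L). TRAP1 is a mitochondrial chaperone with ATPase activity that helps maintain mitochondrial function and tempers respiration, shifting the balance between oxidative phosphorylation and aerobic glycolysis. The plasmid is about 4.9 kb. It replicates in E. coli from a high-copy ColE1/pUC-type origin and is selected with spectinomycin through the aadA (SmR) aminoglycoside adenylyltransferase gene. Small remnants of a gentamicin resistance gene and a class 1 integron Pc promoter lie upstream of that marker. rrnB T1 and T2 terminators are also annotated, along with short lacZα and lacI fragments that appear to be backbone remnants.

The TRAP1 coding sequence lies on the reverse strand of the sequenced record, spans its numbering origin, and is flanked by two attL-type recombination sites. The annotation software labels these attL2 and attL3, and they are the sites that allow LR Clonase-mediated transfer of the ORF into destination vectors. The record lists no promoter for the insert. A T7 promoter is annotated just outside one attL site, so the plasmid serves as a shuttle for the ORF rather than as an expression construct. The clone is in the "open" configuration, with no stop codon directly after the insert, so the ORF can be read through into a C-terminal tag supplied by the destination vector. The "V5" in the name presumably refers to this, since no V5 tag is annotated in the entry clone. It belongs to the Target Accelerator Plasmid Collection and was deposited as an overexpression control for gene expression analysis in high-throughput phenotyping of lung cancer somatic mutations.
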