Addgene plasmid #82994: pDONR223_TRAP1_WT_V5
Purpose: Gateway Donor vector containing TRAP1, used as an over expression control for gene expression analysis. Part of the Target Accelerator Plasmid Collection.
Depositing lab: Jesse Boehm & Matthew Meyerson & David Root. Depositing organization: Broad Institute. Publication: High-throughput Phenotyping of Lung Cancer Somatic Mutations. Berger AH, Brooks AN, Wu X, Shrestha Y, Chouinard C, Piccioni F, Bagul M, Kamburov A, Imielinski M, Hogstrom L, Zhu C, Yang X, Pantel S, Sakai R, Watson J, Kaplan N, Campbell JD, Singh S, Root DE, Narayan R, Natoli T, Lahr DL, Tirosh I, Tamayo P, Getz G, Wong B, Doench J, Subramanian A, Golub TR, Meyerson M, Boehm JS. Cancer Cell. 2016 Aug 8;30(2):214-28. doi: 10.1016/j.ccell.2016.06.022. Epub 2016 Jul 28. PubMed 27478040.
Backbone
  Vector backbone: pDONR223
  Backbone manufacturer: Invitrogen
  Vector type: Gateway Entry vector
Growth in bacteria
  Bacterial resistance: Spectinomycin, 50 μg/mL
  Growth temperature: 37°C
  Growth strain: DH5alpha
  Copy number: High Copy
Gene/Insert
  Gene/Insert name: TRAP1 (alt name: NM_016292)
  Species: H. sapiens (human)
  Entrez Gene: TRAP1 (a.k.a. HSP 75, HSP75, HSP90L, TRAP-1)
  Promoter: None
  Cloning method: Gateway Cloning
  Sequencing primers: 5′ M13pUC-fwd; 3′ M13-Rev
Terms and licenses: Academic/Nonprofit Terms; Industry Terms: Not Available to Industry
Depositor comments: Open state: NO stop codon immediately follows insert
How to cite: pDONR223_TRAP1_WT_V5 was a gift from Jesse Boehm & Matthew Meyerson & David Root (Addgene plasmid # 82994 ; http://n2t.net/addgene:82994 ; RRID:Addgene_82994)
