>Addgene plasmid #82994 | pDONR223_TRAP1_WT_V5 | depositor partial sequence | sequence record 157720 | Insert sequence
ATGGCGCGCGAGCTGCGGGCGCTGCTGCTGTGGGGCCGCCGCCTGCGGCCTTTGCTGCGGGCGCCGGCGC
TGGCGGCCGTGCCGGGAGGAAAACCAATTCTGTGTCCTCGGAGGACCACAGCCCAGTTGGGCCCCAGGCG
AAACCCAGCCTGGAGCTTGCAGGCAGGACGACTGTTCAGCACGCAGACCGCCGAGGACAAGGAGGAACCC
CTGCACTCGATTATCAGCAGCACAGAGAGCGTGCAGGGTTCCACTTCCAAACATGAGTTCCAGGCCGAGA
CAAAGAAGCTTTTGGACATTGTTGCCCGGTCCCTGTACTCAGAAAAAGAGGTGTTTATACGGGAGCTGAT
CTCCAATGCCAGCGATGCCTTGGAAAAACTGCGTCACAAACTGGTGTCTGACGGCCAAGCACTGCCAGAA
ATGGAGATTCACTTGCAGACCAATGCCGAGAAAGGCACCATCACCATCCAGGATACTGGTATCGGGATGA
CACAGGAAGAGCTGGTGTCCAACCTGGGGACGATTGCCAGATCGGGGTCAAAGGCCTTCCTGGATGCTCT
GCAGAACCAGGCTGAGGCCAGCAGCAAGATCATCGGCCAGTTTGGAGTGGGTTTCTACTCAGCTTTCATG
GTGGCTGACAGAGTGGAGGTCTATTCCCGCTCGGCAGCCCCGGGGAGCCTGGGTTACCAGTGGCTTTCAG
ATGGTTCTGGAGTGTTTGAAATCGCCGAAGCTTCGGGAGTTAGAACCGGGACAAAAATCATCATCCACCT
GAAATCCGACTGCAAGGAGTTTTCCAGCGAGGCCCGGGTGCGAGATGTGGTAACGAAGTACAGCAACTTC
GTCAGCTTCCCCTTGTACTTGAATGGAAGGCGGATGAACACCTTGCAGGCCATCTGGATGATGGACCCCA
AGGATGTCCGTGAGTGGCAACATGAGGAGTTCTACCGCTACGTCGCGCAGGCTCACGACAAGCCCCGCTA
CACCCTGCACTATAAGACGGACGCACCGCTCAACATCCGCAGCATCTTCTACGTGCCCGACATGAAACCG
TCCATGTTTGATGTGAGCCGGGAGCTGGGCTCCAGCGTTGCACTGTACAGCCGCAAAGTCCTCATCCAGA
CCAAGGCCACGGACATCCTGCCCAAGTGGCTGCGCTTCATCCGAGGTGTGGTGGACAGTGAGGACATTCC
CCTGAACCTCAGCCGGGAGCTGCTGCAGGAGAGCGCACTCATCAGGAAACTCCGGGACGTTTTACAGCAG
AGGCTGATCAAATTCTTCATTGACCAGAGTAAAAAAGATGCTGAGAAGTATGCAAAGTTTTTTGAAGATT
ACGGCCTGTTCATGCGGGAGGGCATTGTGACCGCCACCGAGCAGGAGGTCAAGGAGGACATAGCAAAGCT
GCTGCGCTACGAGTCCTCGGCGCTGCCCTCCGGGCAGCTAACCAGCCTCTCAGAATACGCCAGCCGCATG
CGGGCCGGCACCCGCAACATCTACTACCTGTGCGCCCCCAACCGTCACCTGGCAGAGCACTCACCCTACT
ATGAGGCCATGAAGAAGAAAGACACAGAGGTTCTCTTCTGCTTTGAGCAGTTTGATGAGCTCACCCTGCT
GCACCTTCGTGAGTTTGACAAGAAGAAGCTGATCTCTGTGGAGACGGACATAGTCGTGGATCACTACAAG
GAGGAGAAGTTTGAGGACAGGTCCCCAGCCGCCGAGTGCCTATCAGAGAAGGAGACGGAGGAGCTCATGG
CCTGGATGAGAAATGTGCTGGGGTCGCGTGTCACCAACGTGAAGGTGACCCTCCGACTGGACACCCACCC
TGCCATGGTCACCGTGCTGGAGATGGGGGCTGCCCGCCACTTCCTGCGCATGCAGCAGCTGGCCAAGACC
CAGGAGGAGCGCGCACAGCTCCTGCAGCCCACGCTGGAGATCAACCCCAGGCACGCGCTCATCAAGAAGC
TGAATCAGCTGCGCGCAAGCGAGCCTGGCCTGGCTCAGCTGCTGGTGGATCAGATATACGAGAACGCCAT
GATTGCTGCTGGACTTGTTGACGACCCTAGGGCCATGGTGGGCCGCTTGAATGAGCTGCTTGTCAAGGCC
CTGGAGCGACACTGA
